>Addgene plasmid #43582 | III-CGGT | depositor partial sequence | sequence record 58847 | III-CGGT sequence 426 bps
CGTCTCGGCTCACCCCAGAGCAGGTCGTGGCGATCGCAAGCCACGACGGAGGAAAGCAAGCCTTGGAAAC
AGTACAGAGGCTGTTGCCTGTGCTGTGCCAAGCGCACGGACTCACCCCAGAGCAGGTCGTGGCAATCGCG
AGCAATAACGGCGGAAAACAGGCTTTGGAAACGGTGCAGAGGCTCCTTCCAGTGCTGTGCCAAGCGCACG
GCCTCACCCCAGAGCAGGTCGTGGCAATCGCGAGCAATAACGGCGGAAAACAGGCTTTGGAAACGGTGCA
GAGGCTCCTTCCAGTGCTGTGCCAAGCGCACGGATTAACCCCAGAGCAGGTCGTGGCCATTGCCTCGAAT
GGAGGGGGCAAACAGGCGTTGGAAACCGTACAACGATTGCTGCCGGTGCTGTGCCAAGCGCACGGACTCA
GAGACG
