>Addgene plasmid #43582 | III-CGGT | addgene partial sequence | sequence record 61580 | M13-F20 5'-TGTAAAACGACGGCCAGT-3'
GATTGGGCCCTCTGATGCATGCTCGAGCGGCCGCCAGTGTGATGGATATCTGCAGAATTCGCCCTTGCCG
TCCTAGCGCGTCTCGGCTCACCCCAGAGCAGGTCGTGGCGATCGCAAGCCACGACGGAGGAAAGCAAGCC
TTGGAAACAGTACAGAGGCTGTTGCCTGTGCTGTGCCAAGCGCACGGACTCACCCCAGAGCAGGTCGTGG
CAATCGCGAGCAATAACGGCGGAAAACAGGCTTTGGAAACGGTGCAGAGGCTCCTTCCAGTGCTGTGCCA
AGCGCACGGCCTCACCCCAGAGCAGGTCGTGGCAATCGCGAGCAATAACGGCGGAAAACAGGCTTTGGAA
ACGGTGCAGAGGCTCCTTCCAGTGCTGTGCCAAGCGCACGGATTAACCCCAGAGCAGGTCGTGGCCATTG
CCTCGAATGGAGGGGGCAAACAGGCGTTGGAAACCGTACAACGATTGCTGCCGGTGCTGTGCCAAGCGCA
CGGACTCAGAGACGTGGGCACAGGAAAGAAGGGCGAATTCCAGCACACTGGCGGCCGTTACTAGTGGATC
CGAGCTCGGTACCAAGCTTGATGCATAGCTTGAGTATTCTATAGTGTCACCTAAATAGCTTGGCGTAATC
ATGGTCATAGCTGTTTCCTGTGTGAAATTGTTATCCGCTCACAATTCCACACAACATACGAGCCGGAAGC
ATAAAGTGTAAAGCCTGGGGTGCCTAATGAGTGAGCTAACTCACATTAATTGCGTTGCGCTCACTGCCCG
CTTTCCAGTCGGGAAACCTGTCGTGCCAGCTGCATTAATGAATCGGCCAACGCGCGGGGAGAGGCGGTTT
GCGTATTGGGCGCTCTTCCGCTTCCTCGCT
