[The description below was written by a language model from this plasmid's Addgene catalogue record.]
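Description:
III-CGGT is a bacterial cloning plasmid built on the commercial pCRII-TOPO backbone (about 4 kb without insert), into which a 426 bp synthetic insert was placed by TOPO cloning. It is a high-copy plasmid propagated in E. coli, and it can be selected with both ampicillin and kanamycin, consistent with the two resistance markers carried by this backbone. The catalogue entry lists T7 and M13-reverse as sequencing primers, so these standard priming sites flank the cloning site and allow the insert to be verified from either side. No feature table is supplied, so the exact arrangement of elements within the vector cannot be confirmed beyond what the backbone name implies.

The insert is described only by its name and as synthetic. The plasmid was deposited in connection with a TALEN genome-editing system developed for generating human stem cell-based disease models. In that context, the name and size suggest a pre-assembled module of TAL effector repeats, with "CGGT" plausibly denoting the four DNA bases recognised by the repeats and "III" the position of that block in an ordered assembly. This interpretation is an inference, since the record does not explicitly state the insert's composition or any flanking restriction sites used for assembly. The plasmid carries no stated promoter for expression of the insert and is not itself an expression or delivery vector. It most likely serves as a storage and source clone from a library of building blocks that are excised or amplified and joined to construct custom TALE arrays, which are then moved into a nuclease expression vector.
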