Addgene plasmid #43582: III-CGGT
Depositing lab: Chad Cowan & Kiran Musunuru. Depositing organization: Harvard University. Publication: A TALEN Genome-Editing System for Generating Human Stem Cell-Based Disease Models. Ding Q, Lee YK, Schaefer EA, Peters DT, Veres A, Kim K, Kuperwasser N, Motola DL, Meissner TB, Hendriks WT, Trevisan M, Gupta RM, Moisan A, Banks E, Friesen M, Schinzel RT, Xia F, Tang A, Xia Y, Figueroa E, Wann A, Ahfeldt T, Daheron L, Zhang F, Rubin LL, Peng LF, Chung RT, Musunuru K, Cowan CA. Cell Stem Cell. 2012 Dec 12. pii: S1934-5909(12)00645-5. doi: 10.1016/j.stem.2012.11.011. PubMed 23246482.
Backbone
  Vector backbone: pCRII-TOPO
  Backbone manufacturer: Invitrogen
  Backbone size w/o insert (bp): 3973
  Vector type: Bacterial Cloning
Growth in bacteria
  Bacterial resistance: Ampicillin and Kanamycin, 100 & 50 μg/mL
  Growth temperature: 37°C
  Growth strain: Top10
  Copy number: High Copy
Gene/Insert
  Gene/Insert name: III-CGGT
  Species: Synthetic
  Insert size (bp): 426
  Cloning method: TOPO Cloning
  Sequencing primers: 5′ T7; 3′ M13-rev
Terms and licenses: Academic/Nonprofit Terms; Industry Terms: Not Available to Industry
How to cite: III-CGGT was a gift from Chad Cowan & Kiran Musunuru (Addgene plasmid # 43582 ; http://n2t.net/addgene:43582 ; RRID:Addgene_43582)
